Addgene plasmid #130938: pLY108
Purpose: Engineered sgRNA-LEB1 (2 BoxB aptamers) generator circuit including promoter Plux2
Depositing lab: Baojun Wang. Depositing organization: University of Edinburgh. Publication: Engineered CRISPRa enables programmable eukaryote-like gene activation in bacteria. Liu Y, Wan X, Wang B. Nat Commun. 2019 Aug 26;10(1):3693. doi: 10.1038/s41467-019-11479-0. PubMed 31451697.
Backbone
  Vector backbone: p15AC
  Backbone manufacturer: p15A vector from pdCas9-bacteria (Plasmid #44249)
  Backbone size w/o insert (bp): 1725
  Total vector size (bp): 3004
  Modifications to backbone: Adding 2 BbsI sites for construction
  Vector type: Bacterial Expression, Synthetic Biology
Growth in bacteria
  Bacterial resistance: Chloramphenicol, 25 μg/mL
  Growth temperature: 37°C
  Growth strain: DH5alpha
  Growth instructions: Culture in the Lennox’s Luria-Bertani (LB) medium (10 g/L peptone, 5 g/L yeast extract, 5 g/L NaCl)
  Copy number: Low Copy
Gene/Insert
  Gene/Insert name: sgRNA-LEB1
  gRNA/shRNA sequence: TCTGAGGTCTGGAAGAT
  Species: Synthetic
  Promoter: Plux2
  Cloning method: Restriction Enzyme; 5′ cloning site EcoRI (destroyed during cloning); 3′ cloning site SpeI (destroyed during cloning)
  Sequencing primers: 5′ AACGGTCTGGTTATAGGTACATTGAGCAAC; 3′ GTTCGTAAGCCATTTCCGCTCGCCGCAGTC
Terms and licenses: Academic/Nonprofit Terms; Industry Terms: Not Available to Industry
Depositor comments: The Top10 bacterial strain should be used for downstream applications
How to cite: pLY108 was a gift from Baojun Wang (Addgene plasmid # 130938 ; http://n2t.net/addgene:130938 ; RRID:Addgene_130938)
