[The description below was written by a language model from this plasmid's Addgene catalogue record and pLannotate feature annotations shown in this document.]
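Description:
pLY108 is a small (about 3 kb) bacterial expression and synthetic-biology plasmid built on a p15A backbone derived from the pdCas9-bacteria vector, modified with two BbsI sites to aid construction. It replicates in E. coli from the p15A origin (catalogued as low copy, and compatible with ColE1-type plasmids) and is selected with chloramphenicol through a cat gene driven by its own promoter and followed by the lambda t0 terminator. A short fragment annotated as RSF ori is also detected, but it is only a partial match and probably not a functional origin.

The payload is an inducible "generator" circuit for an engineered single guide RNA, sgRNA-LEB1. The guide is placed under the Plux2 promoter, which is stated in the catalogue fields but not picked up as a feature in the annotation. The Streptococcus pyogenes Cas9 scaffold appears as separate fragments on the reverse strand, interrupted by two boxB hairpins. These RNA aptamers from the phage lambda nut site are bound by the λN peptide, so an activator domain fused to λN can be recruited to a dCas9-guide complex. On the opposite strand, a J23119-type constitutive promoter fragment lies upstream of luxR from Aliivibrio fischeri. LuxR binds the acyl-homoserine lactone autoinducer and activates lux promoters, which would make guide transcription responsive to that signal. A T7Te terminator sits between the two divergent units.

The construct serves as the guide RNA module of a bacterial CRISPR activation system, and the dCas9 and λN-activator components must be supplied from other plasmids, as they are not annotated here.
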