Features (pLannotate 1.2.2; 13 found; start..end, strand, type, name):
      4..22      -  protein_bind   boxB: λ N peptide binding site consisting of an RNA hairpin within the N-utliization (nut) site of the λ bacteriophage transcript (Tan and Frankel, 1995) λN peptide
     22..58      -  misc_RNA       gRNA scaffold (fragment): guide RNA scaffold for the Streptococcus pyogenes CRISPR/Cas9 system
     59..77      -  protein_bind   boxB: λ N peptide binding site consisting of an RNA hairpin within the N-utliization (nut) site of the λ bacteriophage transcript (Tan and Frankel, 1995) λN peptide
    183..210     -  terminator     T7Te terminator: phage T7 early transcription terminator
    218..240     +  promoter       J23119(SpeI) promoter (fragment): bacterial promoter (Registry of Standard Biological Parts BBa J23119) modified to end with an SpeI site
    282..1031    +  CDS            luxR: LUXR_ALIFS - Experimental evidence at protein level: Swiss-Prot protein existence level 1. Transcriptional activator of the bioluminescence operon. Binds to the OHHL autoinducer. From Aliivibrio fischeri (Vibrio fischeri).
   1169..1189    -  misc_feature   BioBrick prefix: BioBrick prefix for parts that do not start with "ATG"
   1214..1316    +  promoter       cat promoter: promoter of the E. coli cat gene encoding chloramphenicol acetyltransferase
   1317..1973    +  CDS            cat: CAT_ECOLX - Experimental evidence at protein level: Swiss-Prot protein existence level 1. This enzyme is an effector of chloramphenicol resistance in bacteria. From Escherichia coli. This protein is used as a marker in many commonly used cloning vectors, such as pACYC184.
   1997..2091    +  terminator     lambda t0 terminator: transcription terminator from phage lambda
   2205..2750    +  rep_origin     p15A ori: Plasmids containing the medium-copy-number p15A origin of replication can be propagated in E. coli cells that contain a second plasmid with the ColE1 origin.
   2838..2893    +  rep_origin     RSF ori (fragment): Plasmids containing the RSF 1030 origin of replication can be propagated in E. coli cells that contain additional plasmids with compatible origins.
   2988..3       -  misc_RNA       gRNA scaffold (fragment) (across the origin): guide RNA scaffold for the Streptococcus pyogenes CRISPR/Cas9 system
>Addgene plasmid #130938 | pLY108 | addgene full sequence | sequence record 258310 | Addgene NGS Result
CTTGGGCCCTTCTTCAGGGCCCAAGTTGATAACGGACTAGCCTTATTTGAACTTGCTAGGGCCCTTCTTC
AGGGCCCTAGCTCTCAAACATCTTCCAGACCTCAGACTCTAGTTTTATTCGAAAGTAACAAACCATTTTC
TTGCGTAAACCTGTACGATCCTACAGGTCTCTAGTATATAAACGCAGAAAGGCCCACCCGAAGGTGAGCC
AGTGTGATTGACAGCTAGCTCAGTCCTAGGGATTGTGCTAGCTACTAGAGATTAAAGAGGAGAAATACTA
GATGAAAAACATAAATGCCGACGACACATACAGAATAATTAATAAAATTAAAGCTTGTAGAAGCAATAAT
GATATTAATCAATGCTTATCTGATATGACTAAAATGGTACATTGTGAATATTATTTACTCGCGATCATTT
ATCCTCATTCTATGGTTAAATCTGATATTTCAATCCTAGATAATTACCCTAAAAAATGGAGGCAATATTA
TGATGACGCTAATTTAATAAAATATGATCCTATAGTAGATTATTCTAACTCCAATCATTCACCAATTAAT
TGGAATATATTTGAAAACAATGCTGTAAATAAAAAATCTCCAAATGTAATTAAAGAAGCGAAAACATCAG
GTCTTATCACTGGGTTTAGTTTCCCTATTCATACGGCTAACAATGGCTTCGGAATGCTTAGTTTTGCACA
TTCAGAAAAAGACAACTATATAGATAGTTTATTTTTACATGCGTGTATGAACATACCATTAATTGTTCCT
TCTCTAGTTGATAATTATCGAAAAATAAATATAGCAAATAATAAATCAAACAACGATTTAACCAAAAGAG
AAAAAGAATGTTTAGCGTGGGCATGCGAAGGAAAAAGCTCTTGGGATATTTCAAAAATATTAGGTTGCAG
TGAGCGTACTGTCACTTTCCATTTAACCAATGCGCAAATGAAACTCAATACAACAAACCGCTGCCAAAGT
ATTTCTAAAGCAATTTTAACAGGAGCAATTGATTGCCCATACTTTAAAAATTAATAACACTGATAGTGCT
AGTGTAGATCACTACTAGAGCTCGGTACCAAAGACGAACAATAAGACGCTGAAAAGCGTCTTTTTTCGTT
TTGGTCCCTCTAGTATTAATTTTGTCTTCATGCATGAAGACAACTAGGCTCTAGAAGCGGCCGCGAATTA
GATATCTGGCGAAAATGAGACGTTGATCGGCACGTAAGAGGTTCCAACTTTCACCATAATGAAATAAGAT
CACTACCGGGCGTATTTTTTGAGTTATCGAGATTTTCAGGAGCTAAGGAAGCTAAAATGGAGAAAAAAAT
CACTGGATATACCACCGTTGATATATCCCAATGGCATCGTAAAGAACATTTTGAGGCATTTCAGTCAGTT
GCTCAATGTACCTATAACCAGACCGTTCAGCTGGATATTACGGCCTTTTTAAAGACCGTAAAGAAAAATA
AGCACAAGTTTTATCCGGCCTTTATTCACATTCTTGCCCGCCTGATGAATGCTCATCCGGAATTTCGTAT
GGCAATGAAAGACGGTGAGCTGGTGATATGGGATAGTGTTCACCCTTGTTACACCGTTTTCCATGAGCAA
ACTGAAACGTTTTCATCGCTCTGGAGTGAATACCACGACGATTTCCGGCAGTTTCTACACATATATTCGC
AAGATGTGGCGTGTTACGGTGAAAACCTGGCCTATTTCCCTAAAGGGTTTATTGAGAATATGTTTTTCGT
CTCAGCCAATCCCTGGGTGAGTTTCACCAGTTTTGATTTAAACGTGGCCAATATGGACAACTTCTTCGCC
CCCGTTTTCACCATGGGCAAATATTATACGCAAGGCGACAAGGTGCTGATGCCGCTGGCGATTCAGGTTC
ATCATGCCGTTTGTGATGGCTTCCATGTCGGCAGAATGCTTAATGAATTACAACAGTACTGCGATGAGTG
GCAGGGCGGGGCGTAATTTGATATCGAGCTCGCTTGGACTCCTGTTGATAGATCCAGTAATGACCTCAGA
ACTCCATCTGGATTTGTTCAGAACGCTCGGTTGCCGCCGGGCGTTTTTTATTGGTGAGAATCCAAGCACT
AGTAACAACTTATATCGTATGGGGCTGACTTCAGGTGCTACATTTGAAGAGATAAATTGCACTGAAATCT
AGAAATATTTTATCTGATTAATAAGATGATCTTCTTGAGATCGTTTTGGTCTGCGCGTAATCTCTTGCTC
TGAAAACGAAAAAACCGCCTTGCAGGGCGGTTTTTCGAAGGTTCTCTGAGCTACCAACTCTTTGAACCGA
GGTAACTGGCTTGGAGGAGCGCAGTCACCAAAACTTGTCCTTTCAGTTTAGCCTTAACCGGCGCATGACT
TCAAGACTAACTCCTCTAAATCAATTACCAGTGGCTGCTGCCAGTGGTGCTTTTGCATGTCTTTCCGGGT
TGGACTCAAGACGATAGTTACCGGATAAGGCGCAGCGGTCGGACTGAACGGGGGGTTCGTGCATACAGTC
CAGCTTGGAGCGAACTGCCTACCCGGAACTGAGTGTCAGGCGTGGAATGAGACAAACGCGGCCATAACAG
CGGAATGACACCGGTAAACCGAAAGGCAGGAACAGGAGAGCGCACGAGGGAGCCGCCAGGGGGAAACGCC
TGGTATCTTTATAGTCCTGTCGGGTTTCGCCACCACTGATTTGAGCGTCAGATTTCGTGATGCTTGTCAG
GGGGGCGGAGCCTATGGAAAAACGGCTTTGCCGCGGCCCTCTCACTTCCCTGTTAAGTATCTTCCTGGCA
TCTTCCAGGAAATCTCCGCCCCGTTCGTAAGCCATTTCCGCTCGCCGCAGTCGAACGACCGAGCGTAGCG
AGTCAGTGAGCGAGGAAGCGGAATATATCCCTAGGCCTAGTAGGACCAAAACGAAAAAAGGCCCCCCTTT
CGGGAGGCCTCTTTTCTGGAATTTGGTACCGAGAAGCTTCAAAAAAAGCACCGACTCGGTGCCA
