>Addgene plasmid #130938 | pLY108 | depositor partial sequence | sequence record 250907 | Plux2
GGACCAAAACGAAAAAAGACGCTTTTCAGCGTCTTATTGTTCGTCTTTGGTACCGAGCTCTAGTAGTGAT
CTACACTAGCACTATCAGTGTTATTAATTTTTAAAGTATGGGCAATCAATTGCTCCTGTTAAAATTGCTT
TAGAAATACTTTGGCAGCGGTTTGTTGTATTGAGTTTCATTTGCGCATTGGTTAAATGGAAAGTGACAGT
ACGCTCACTGCAACCTAATATTTTTGAAATATCCCAAGAGCTTTTTCCTTCGCATGCCCACGCTAAACAT
TCTTTTTCTCTTTTGGTTAAATCGTTGTTTGATTTATTATTTGCTATATTTATTTTTCGATAATTATCAA
CTAGAGAAGGAACAATTAATGGTATGTTCATACACGCATGTAAAAATAAACTATCTATATAGTTGTCTTT
TTCTGAATGTGCAAAACTAAGCATTCCGAAGCCATTGTTAGCCGTATGAATAGGGAAACTAAACCCAGTG
ATAAGACCTGATGTTTTCGCTTCTTTAATTACATTTGGAGATTTTTTATTTACAGCATTGTTTTCAAATA
TATTCCAATTAATTGGTGAATGATTGGAGTTAGAATAATCTACTATAGGATCATATTTTATTAAATTAGC
GTCATCATAATATTGCCTCCATTTTTTAGGGTAATTATCTAGGATTGAAATATCAGATTTAACCATAGAA
TGAGGATAAATGATCGCGAGTAAATAATATTCACAATGTACCATTTTAGTCATATCAGATAAGCATTGAT
TAATATCATTATTGCTTCTACAAGCTTTAATTTTATTAATTATTCTGTATGTGTCGTCGGCATTTATGTT
TTTCATCTAGTATTTCTCCTCTTTAATCTCTAGTAGCTAGCACAATCCCTAGGACTGAGCTAGCTGTCAA
TCACACTGGCTCACCTTCGGGTGGGCCTTTCTGCGTTTATATACTAGAGACCTGTAGGATCGTACAGGTT
TACGCAAGAAAATGGTTTGTTACTTTCGAATA
