>Addgene plasmid #130938 | pLY108 | depositor partial sequence | sequence record 250908 | sgRNA-LEB1
TCTGAGGTCTGGAAGATGTTTGAGAGCTAGGGCCCTGAAGAAGGGCCCTAGCAAGTTCAAATAAGGCTAG
TCCGTTATCAACTTGGGCCCTGAAGAAGGGCCCAAGTGGCACCGAGTCGGTGCTTTTTTT
